Addgene plasmid #81164: pSALECTNK-LGK/csTEM1
Purpose: pSALECT plasmid with levoglucosan kinase fused to TEM-1
Depositing lab: Timothy Whitehead. Depositing organization: Michigan State University. Publication: Trade-offs between enzyme fitness and solubility illuminated by deep mutational scanning. Klesmith JR, Bacik JP, Wrenbeck EE, Michalczyk R, Whitehead TA. Proc Natl Acad Sci U S A. 2017 Feb 14. pii: 201614437. doi: 10.1073/pnas.1614437114. PubMed 28196882.
Backbone
  Vector backbone: pSALECT
  Backbone size w/o insert (bp): 3224
  Total vector size (bp): 4538
  Modifications to backbone: Addition of a codon-swapped fusion beta-lactamase with a c-terminal Hix6x tag followed by a BbvCI nicking site.
  Vector type: Bacterial Expression
Growth in bacteria
  Bacterial resistance: Chloramphenicol, 25 μg/mL
  Growth temperature: 30°C
  Growth strain: DH5alpha
  Growth instructions: For plasmid production a general cloning strain with this plasmid can grown at 30 or 37oC. For selection on ampicillin the temperature is limited to 30oC in a strain that has lacI knocked-out (the strain MC4100 is best suited for this).
  Copy number: High Copy
Gene/Insert
  Gene/Insert name: Levoglucosan kinase (alt name: B3VI55_LIPST)
  Species: Synthetic; Lipomyces starkeyi
  Insert size (bp): 1317
  GenBank ID: ACE79748.1 EU751287.1
  Promoter: lac
  Tag / fusion protein: Codon swapped TEM-1 beta-lactamase (H26 to W290) (C terminal on backbone); His6x (C terminal on backbone)
  Cloning method: Restriction Enzyme; 5′ cloning site NdeI (not destroyed); 3′ cloning site XhoI (not destroyed)
  Sequencing primers: 5′ GGTTTCCCGACTGGAAAG; 3′ AGGGCAGGGTCGTTAAATAGC
Terms and licenses: Academic/Nonprofit Terms; Industry Terms: Not Available to Industry
How to cite: pSALECTNK-LGK/csTEM1 was a gift from Timothy Whitehead (Addgene plasmid # 81164 ; http://n2t.net/addgene:81164 ; RRID:Addgene_81164)
