[The description below was written by a language model from this plasmid's Addgene catalogue record and pLannotate feature annotations shown in this document.]
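Description:
pSALECTNK-LGK/csTEM1 is a 4.5 kb high-copy bacterial expression plasmid built on the pSALECT backbone. It is propagated in E. coli through a ColE1/pUC-type origin and maintained with chloramphenicol, with resistance supplied by a cat gene under its own promoter. The beta-lactamase sequence present is not the maintenance marker; it is part of the payload and serves as a selectable reporter.

The expression cassette is driven by a lac promoter with its upstream CAP binding site; only a short remnant of lacI is annotated, so the plasmid does not appear to encode a functional repressor. Downstream, the feature table shows a fragment of E. coli torA, which corresponds in position to the TorA leader that directs folded proteins to the twin-arginine translocation (Tat) export pathway, although the catalogue fields do not describe it. This is followed by the 1.3 kb synthetic coding sequence for levoglucosan kinase from Lipomyces starkeyi, cloned between retained NdeI and XhoI sites. The kinase itself is not annotated in the feature table, but the gap between torA and bla fits its size. It is fused at its C terminus to a codon-swapped mature TEM-1 beta-lactamase (residues H26 to W290) and a 6xHis tag, after which the depositor added a BbvCI nicking site, a feature commonly used to prepare single-stranded template for mutagenesis.

In this arrangement, ampicillin resistance depends on the tripartite fusion reaching the periplasm, which in Tat-based designs generally requires a soluble, folded passenger. The associated study used deep mutational scanning to examine trade-offs between enzyme fitness and solubility, consistent with use of this plasmid to select for kinase variants on ampicillin.
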