Features (pLannotate 1.2.2; 9 found; start..end, strand, type, name):
     53..74      +  protein_bind   CAP binding site: CAP binding activates transcription in the presence of cAMP. E. coli catabolite activator protein
     89..119     +  promoter       lac promoter: promoter for the E. coli lac operon
    164..280     +  CDS            torA (fragment): TORA_ECOLI - Experimental evidence at protein level: Swiss-Prot protein existence level 1. Reduces trimethylamine-N-oxide (TMAO) into trimethylamine; an anaerobic reaction coupled to energy-yielding reactions. From Escherichia coli (strain K12).
   1607..2395    +  CDS            bla (fragment): BLAT_ECOLX - Experimental evidence at protein level: Swiss-Prot protein existence level 1. TEM-type are the most prevalent beta-lactamases in enterobacteria; they hydrolyze the beta-lactam bond in susceptible beta-lactam antibiotics, thus conferring resistance to penicillins and cephalosporins. TEM-3 and TEM-4 are capable of hydrolyzing cefotaxime and ceftazidime. TEM-5 is capable of hydrolyzing ceftazidime. TEM-6 is capable of hydrolyzing ceftazidime and aztreonam. TEM-8/CAZ-2, TEM- 16/CAZ-7 and TEM-24/CAZ-6 are markedly active against ceftazidime. IRT- 4 shows resistance to beta-lactamase in
   2396..2413    +  CDS            6xHis: 6xHis affinity tag
   2733..3392    -  CDS            CmR: chloramphenicol acetyltransferase; cat; confers resistance to chloramphenicol
   3393..3495    -  promoter       cat promoter: promoter of the E. coli cat gene encoding chloramphenicol acetyltransferase
   3715..4303    +  rep_origin     ori: high-copy-number ColE1/pMB1/pBR322/pUC origin of replication
   4486..40      +  CDS            lacI (fragment) (across the origin): lac repressor; lacI; The lac repressor binds to the lac operator to inhibit transcription in E. coli. This inhibition can be relieved by adding lactose or isopropyl-β-D-thiogalactopyranoside (IPTG).
>Addgene plasmid #81164 | pSALECTNK-LGK/csTEM1 | depositor full sequence | sequence record 154225 | pSALECTNK-LGK/csTEM1 sequence 4538 bps
GCTGGCACGACAGGTTTCCCGACTGGAAAGCGGGCAGTGAGCGCAACGCAATTAATGTGAGTTAGCTCAC
TCATTAGGCACCCCAGGCTTTACACTTTATGCTTCCGGCTCGTATGTTGTGTGGAATTGTGAGCGGGATA
ACAATTTCACACAGGATCTCGACATGAACAATAACGATCTCTTTCAGGCATCACGTCGGCGTTTTCTGGC
ACAACTCGGCGGCTTAACCGTCGCCGGGATGCTGGGGCCGTCATTGCTAACGCCGCGACGTGCGACTGCG
CATATGCCGATTGCGACCTCAACGGGTGATAATGTTCTGGACTTTACGGTTCTGGGCCTGAATAGCGGTA
CGAGTATGGATGGTATTGACTGCGCACTGTGTCATTTCTATCAGAAAACCCCGGATGCTCCGATGGAATT
TGAACTGCTGGAATACGGCGAAGTTCCGCTGGCGCAGCCGATTAAACAACGTGTCATGCGCATGATCCTG
GAAGATACCACGAGCCCGTCTGAACTGTCAGAAGTCAACGTGATTCTGGGTGAACATTTTGCGGATGCCG
TCCGTCAGTTCGCGGCCGAACGCAATGTGGATCTGTCAACCATTGACGCAATCGCTTCGCACGGCCAGAC
GATTTGGCTGCTGAGTATGCCGGAAGAAGGTCAAGTGAAATCCGCCCTGACCATGGCAGAAGGCGCTATC
CTGGCGAGTCGTACGGGTATTACCTCCATCACGGATTTCCGTATTTCCGACCAGGCAGCTGGTCGTCAAG
GTGCACCGCTGATCGCATTTTTCGATGCTCTGCTGCTGCATCACCCGACCAAACTGCGCGCGTGCCAGAA
CATTGGCGGTATCGCCAATGTGTGTTTTATTCCGCCGGATGTTGACGGCCGTCGCACCGATGAATATTAC
GATTTTGACACGGGTCCGGGCAACGTGTTCATCGACGCAGTGGTTCGTCATTTTACCAATGGTGAACAGG
AATATGATAAAGACGGTGCTATGGGCAAACGCGGTAAAGTCGATCAGGAACTGGTGGATGACTTTCTGAA
AATGCCGTATTTCCAACTGGACCCGCCGAAAACCACGGGCCGTGAAGTTTTTCGCGATACCCTGGCACAT
GACCTGATTCGTCGCGCGGAAGCCAAAGGTCTGAGCCCGGATGACATCGTGGCCACCACGACCCGTATTA
CGGCACAGGCTATCGTTGATCACTATCGTCGCTACGCGCCGTCACAAGAAATTGACGAAATCTTCATGTG
CGGCGGTGGCGCCTATAACCCGAATATTGTGGAATTTATCCAGCAATCGTACCCGAACACCAAAATTATG
ATGCTGGATGAAGCAGGTGTCCCGGCAGGTGCAAAAGAAGCGATTACGTTCGCCTGGCAGGGCATGGAAG
CCCTGGTTGGTCGTAGCATCCCGGTTCCGACCCGTGTCGAAACGCGCCAGCACTATGTGCTGGGCAAAGT
TAGCCCGGGTCTGAATTACCGCTCTGTGATGAAAAAAGGCATGGCATTTGGTGGCGATGCTCAGCAACTG
CCGTGGGTTTCTGAAATGATCGTGAAGAAAAAAGGCAAAGTTATCACCAACAACTGGGCGCTCGAGCATC
CGGAGACCCTGGTTAAAGTCAAAGACGCGGAGGACCAACTGGGCGCGCGTGTTGGCTATATTGAGCTGGA
CCTGAATTCTGGCAAAATTCTGGAAAGCTTCCGTCCGGAGGAGCGCTTCCCGATGATGTCTACCTTCAAA
GTGCTGCTGTGCGGTGCCGTCCTGAGCCGCGTGGATGCGGGTCAGGAACAGCTGGGCCGTCGTATTCATT
ACAGCCAAAACGATCTGGTGGAATATAGCCCGGTAACCGAGAAACACCTGACCGACGGTATGACCGTCCG
TGAGCTGTGTAGCGCGGCGATTACGATGAGCGACAATACCGCCGCGAATCTGCTGCTGACCACCATTGGC
GGCCCAAAAGAACTGACGGCGTTCCTGCATAATATGGGTGACCACGTCACCCGTCTGGACCGCTGGGAGC
CAGAACTGAACGAGGCGATTCCGAATGATGAACGCGATACGACCATGCCGGCGGCGATGGCGACCACCCT
GCGTAAACTGCTGACCGGTGAGCTGCTGACCCTGGCGAGCCGCCAGCAGCTGATTGATTGGATGGAAGCC
GACAAAGTGGCGGGCCCGCTGCTGCGTAGCGCGCTGCCAGCGGGTTGGTTCATCGCGGACAAAAGCGGCG
CGGGCGAACGCGGTAGCCGTGGCATTATCGCGGCGCTGGGTCCGGACGGCAAACCGAGCCGCATTGTCGT
GATTTATACCACCGGTAGCCAAGCGACCATGGACGAGCGTAACCGTCAAATTGCGGAAATTGGCGCGAGC
CTGATCAAACACTGGCACCATCACCATCACCATTAATAACCTCAGCTAAGATTTTTCCAATGATGAGCAC
TTTTTGATCAGAAAAAAAGGATCATATCGTCAATTATTACCTCCACGGGGAGAGCCTGAGCAAACTGGCC
TCAGGCATTTGAGAAGCACACGGTCACACTGCTTCCGGTAGTCAATAAACCGGTAAACCAGCAATAGACA
TAAGCGGCTATTTAACGACCCTGCCCTGAACCGACGACCGGGTCGAATTTGCTTTCGAATTTCTGCCATT
CATCCGCTTATTATCACTTATTCAGGCGTAGCAACCAGGCGTTTAAGGGCACCAATAACTGCCTTAAAAA
AATTACGCCCCGCCCTGCCACTCATCGCAGTACTGTTGTAATTCATTAAGCATTCTGCCGACATGGAAGC
CATCACAAACGGCATGATGAACCTGAATCGCCAGCGGCATCAGCACCTTGTCGCCTTGCGTATAATATTT
GCCCATGGTGAAAACGGGGGCGAAGAAGTTGTCCATATTGGCCACGTTTAAATCAAAACTGGTGAAACTC
ACCCAGGGATTGGCTGAGACGAAAAACATATTCTCAATAAACCCTTTAGGGAAATAGGCCAGGTTTTCAC
CGTAACACGCCACATCTTGCGAATATATGTGTAGAAACTGCCGGAAATCGTCGTGGTATTCACTCCAGAG
CGATGAAAACGTTTCAGTTTGCTCATGGAAAACGGTGTAACAAGGGTGAACACTATCCCATATCACCAGC
TCACCGTCTTTCATTGCCATACGTAATTCCGGATGAGCATTCATCAGGCGGGCAAGAATGTGAATAAAGG
CCGGATAAAACTTGTGCTTATTTTTCTTTACGGTCTTTAAAAAGGCCGTAATATCCAGCTGAACGGTCTG
GTTATAGGTACATTGAGCAACTGACTGAAATGCCTCAAAATGTTCTTTACGATGCCATTGGGATATATCA
ACGGTGGTATATCCAGTGATTTTTTTCTCCATTTTAGCTTCCTTAGCTCCTGAAAATCTCGACAACTCAA
AAAATACGCCCGGTAGTGATCTTATTTCATTATGGTGAAAGTTGGAACCTCTTACGTGCCGATCAACGTC
TCATTTTCGCCAAAAGTTGGCCCAGGGCTTCCCGGTATCAACAGGGACACCAGGATTTATTTATTCTGCG
AAGTGATCTTCCGTCACAGGTATTTATTCGGTCGAAAAGGATCTAGGTGAAGATCCTTTTTGATAATCTC
ATGACCAAAATCCCTTAACGTGAGTTTTCGTTCCACTGAGCGTCAGACCCCGTAGAAAAGATCAAAGGAT
CTTCTTGAGATCCTTTTTTTCTGCGCGTAATCTGCTGCTTGCAAACAAAAAAACCACCGCTACCAGCGGT
GGTTTGTTTGCCGGATCAAGAGCTACCAACTCTTTTTCCGAAGGTAACTGGCTTCAGCAGAGCGCAGATA
CCAAATACTGTTCTTCTAGTGTAGCCGTAGTTAGGCCACCACTTCAAGAACTCTGTAGCACCGCCTACAT
ACCTCGCTCTGCTAATCCTGTTACCAGTGGCTGCTGCCAGTGGCGATAAGTCGTGTCTTACCGGGTTGGA
CTCAAGACGATAGTTACCGGATAAGGCGCAGCGGTCGGGCTGAACGGGGGGTTCGTGCACACAGCCCAGC
TTGGAGCGAACGACCTACACCGAACTGAGATACCTACAGCGTGAGCTATGAGAAAGCGCCACGCTTCCCG
AAGGGAGAAAGGCGGACAGGTATCCGGTAAGCGGCAGGGTCGGAACAGGAGAGCGCACGAGGGAGCTTCC
AGGGGGAAACGCCTGGTATCTTTATAGTCCTGTCGGGTTTCGCCACCTCTGACTTGAGCGTCGATTTTTG
TGATGCTCGTCAGGGGGGCGGAGCCTATGGAAAAACGCCAGCAACGCGGCCTTTTTACGGTTCCTGGCCT
TTTGCTGGCCTTTTGCTCACATGTTCTTTCCTGCGTTATCCCCTGATTCTGTGGATAACCGTATTACCGC
CTTTGAGTGAGCTGATACCGCTCGCCGCAGCCGAACGACCGAGCGCAGCGAGTCAGTGAGCGAGGAAGCG
GAAGAGCGCCCAATACGCAAACCGCCTCTCCCCGCGCGTTGGCCGATTCATTAATGCA
