>Addgene plasmid #81164 | pSALECTNK-LGK/csTEM1 | addgene partial sequence | sequence record 158407 | pK03-L 5'-AGGGCAGGGTCGTTAAATAGC-3'
TATTGACTACCGGAAGCAGTGTGACCGTGTGCTTCTCAAATGCCTGAGGCCAGTTTGCTCAGGCTCTCCC
CGTGGAGGTAATAATTGACGATATGATCCTTTTTTTCTGATCAAAAAGTGCTCATCATTGGAAAAATCTT
AGCTGAGGTTATTAATGGTGATGGTGATGGTGCCAGTGTTTGATCAGGCTCGCGCCAATTTCCGCAATTT
GACGGTTACGCTCGTCCATGGTCGCTTGGCTACCGGTGGTATAAATCACGACAATGCGGCTCGGTTTGCC
GTCCGGACCCAGCGCCGCGATAATGCCACGGCTACCGCGTTCGCCCGCGCCGCTTTTGTCCGCGATGAAC
CAACCCGCTGGCAGCGCGCTACGCAGCAGCGGGCCCGCCACTTTGTCGGCTTCCATCCAATCAATCAGCT
GCTGGCGGCTCGCCAGGGTCAGCAGCTCACCGGTCAGCAGTTTACGCAGGGTGGTCGCCATCGCCGCCGG
CATGGTCGTATCGCGTTCATCATTCGGAATCGCCTCGTTCAGTTCTGGCTCCCAGCGGTCCAGACGGGTG
ACGTGGTCACCCATATTATGCAGGAACGCCGTCAGTTCTTTTGGGCCGCCAATGGTGGTCAGCAGCAGAT
TCGCGGCGGTATTGTCGCTCATCGTAATCGCCGCGCTACACAGCTCACGGACGGTCATACCGTCGGTCAG
GTGTTTCTCGGTTACCGGGCTATATTCCACCAGATCGTTTTGGCTGTAATGAATACGACGGCCCAGCTGT
TCCTGACCCGCATCCACGCGGCTCAGGACGGCACCGCACAGCAGCACTTTGAAGGTAGACATCATCGGG
