>Addgene plasmid #81164 | pSALECTNK-LGK/csTEM1 | addgene partial sequence | sequence record 158408 | Lac-promoter 5'-CACTTTATGCTTCCGGCTCG-3'
CACAGGATCTCGACATGAACAATAACGATCTCTTTCAGGCATCACGTCGGCGTTTTCTGGCACAACTCGG
CGGCTTAACCGTCGCCGGGATGCTGGGGCCGTCATTGCTAACGCCGCGACGTGCGACTGCGCATATGCCG
ATTGCGACCTCAACGGGTGATAATGTTCTGGACTTTACGGTTCTGGGCCTGAATAGCGGTACGAGTATGG
ATGGTATTGACTGCGCACTGTGTCATTTCTATCAGAAAACCCCGGATGCTCCGATGGAATTTGAACTGCT
GGAATACGGCGAAGTTCCGCTGGCGCAGCCGATTAAACAACGTGTCATGCGCATGATCCTGGAAGATACC
ACGAGCCCGTCTGAACTGTCAGAAGTCAACGTGATTCTGGGTGAACATTTTGCGGATGCCGTCCGTCAGT
TCGCGGCCGAACGCAATGTGGATCTGTCAACCATTGACGCAATCGCTTCGCACGGCCAGACGATTTGGCT
GCTGAGTATGCCGGAAGAAGGTCAAGTGAAATCCGCCCTGACCATGGCAGAAGGCGCTATCCTGGCGAGT
CGTACGGGTATTACCTCCATCACGGATTTCCGTATTTCCGACCAGGCAGCTGGTCGTCAAGGTGCACCGC
TGATCGCATTTTTCGATGCTCTGCTGCTGCATCACCCGACCAAACTGCGCGCGTGCCAGAACATTGGCGG
TATCGCCAATGTGTGTTTTATTCCGCCGGATGTTGACGGCCGTCGCACCGATGAATATTACGATTTTGAC
ACGGGTCCGGGCAACGTGTTCATCGACGCAGTGGTTCGTCATTTTACCAATGGTGAACAGGAATATGATA
AAGACGGTGCTATGGGCAAACGCGGTAA
